Addgene plasmid #14170: pAG415GPD-ccdB-ECFP
Purpose: (Empty Backbone)
Depositing lab: Susan Lindquist. Depositing organization: Whitehead Institute for Biomedical Research. Publication: A suite of Gateway cloning vectors for high-throughput genetic analysis in Saccharomyces cerevisiae. Alberti S, Gitler AD, Lindquist S. Yeast. 2007 Oct . 24(10):913-9. 10.1002/yea.1502 PubMed 17583893.
Backbone
  Vector backbone: pRS415
  Vector type: Yeast Expression ; Gateway Destination
  Selectable markers: LEU2
Growth in bacteria
  Bacterial resistance: Chloramphenicol and Ampicillin, 25 & 100 μg/mL
  Growth temperature: 37°C
  Growth strain: ccdB Survival
  Growth instructions: DB3.1, ccdB Survival
  Copy number: Unknown
Gene/Insert
  Gene/Insert name: None
  Tag / fusion protein: ECFP (C terminal on backbone)
  Cloning method: Gateway Cloning
  Sequencing primers: 5′ GPDPro_F
Terms and licenses: Academic/Nonprofit Terms; Industry Terms: Not Available to Industry
Depositor comments: Type of plasmid: CEN. This plasmid contains the Gateway technology from Invitrogen; Invitrogen requires purchasing of Gateway Clonase for carrying out the Gateway recombinational cloning reaction http://www.invitrogen.com Please note that the full plasmid sequence is provided as a reference only, and may not match the exact sequence of the plasmid.
How to cite: pAG415GPD-ccdB-ECFP was a gift from Susan Lindquist (Addgene plasmid # 14170 ; http://n2t.net/addgene:14170 ; RRID:Addgene_14170)
