[The description below was written by a language model from this plasmid's Addgene catalogue record and pLannotate feature annotations shown in this document.]
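Description:
pAG415GPD-ccdB-ECFP is an empty Gateway destination vector for protein expression in Saccharomyces cerevisiae, built on the pRS415 shuttle backbone and about 9.3 kb in the depositor's reference sequence. In yeast it is maintained as a low-copy centromeric plasmid through a CEN6/ARS element and selected by leucine prototrophy via the LEU2 marker with its own promoter. In E. coli it replicates from a ColE1/pUC-type origin and carries an ampicillin resistance gene. An f1 origin and remnants of the pBluescript lac/lacZα region, with flanking T3 and T7 promoters, are also present as backbone carry-over.

The expression unit is driven by the strong constitutive GPD (TDH3, annotated as GAP) promoter and closed by the CYC1 terminator. Between them lies the Gateway cassette: attR1 and attR2 sites flanking a chloramphenicol resistance gene and the ccdB toxin gene. Because CcdB poisons DNA gyrase, the unrecombined vector must be propagated in a ccdB-tolerant strain, with chloramphenicol helping to retain the cassette. An LR recombination with an entry clone replaces the CmR-ccdB segment with the gene of interest, and ordinary E. coli strains then survive only if they carry the recombined product.

Directly downstream of attR2 is the ECFP coding sequence, so an open reading frame inserted in frame and without a stop codon is expressed as a C-terminal cyan fluorescent fusion. The vector belongs to a suite of yeast Gateway plasmids intended for high-throughput genetic analysis, and this member suits constitutive, low-copy expression of ECFP-tagged proteins, for example to examine localisation. No insert is present, and the depositor notes that the full sequence is a reference that may not match the plasmid exactly.
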