Features (pLannotate 1.2.2; 31 found; start..end, strand, type, name):
     70..573     -  misc_feature   CEN/ARS: S. cerevisiae CEN6 centromere fused to an autonomously replicating sequence
    610..714     +  promoter       AmpR promoter: bla
    715..1575    +  CDS            AmpR: β-lactamase; bla; confers resistance to ampicillin, carbenicillin, and related antibiotics
   1746..2334    +  rep_origin     ori: high-copy-number ColE1/pMB1/pBR322/pUC origin of replication
   2517..2609    +  CDS            lacI (fragment): lac repressor; lacI; The lac repressor binds to the lac operator to inhibit transcription in E. coli. This inhibition can be relieved by adding lactose or isopropyl-β-D-thiogalactopyranoside (IPTG).
   2622..2643    +  protein_bind   CAP binding site: CAP binding activates transcription in the presence of cAMP. E. coli catabolite activator protein
   2658..2688    +  promoter       lac promoter: promoter for the E. coli lac operon
   2696..2712    +  protein_bind   lac operator: The lac repressor binds to the lac operator to inhibit transcription in E. coli. This inhibition can be relieved by adding lactose or isopropyl-β-D-thiogalactopyranoside (IPTG). lac repressor encoded by lacI
   2757..2775    +  promoter       T3 promoter: promoter for bacteriophage T3 RNA polymerase
   2804..3448    +  promoter       GAP promoter: S. cerevisiae TDH3; promoter for glyceraldehyde-3-phosphate dehydrogenase
   3454..3474    +  misc_feature   MCS (fragment): pBluescript multiple cloning site
   3478..3602    +  protein_bind   attR1: mutant version of attR; recombination site for the Gateway® LR reaction LR Clonase™
   3627..3657    +  promoter       lac UV5 promoter: E. coli lac promoter with an "up" mutation
   3681..3710    +  promoter       cat promoter (fragment): promoter of the E. coli cat gene encoding chloramphenicol acetyltransferase
   3711..4370    +  CDS            CmR: chloramphenicol acetyltransferase; cat; confers resistance to chloramphenicol
   4552..4710    +  CDS            ccdA (fragment): CCDA_ECO57 - Also known as H, letA. Experimental evidence at protein level: Swiss-Prot protein existence level 1. Antitoxin component of a type II toxin-antitoxin (TA) system which inhibits the post-segregational killing (PSK) of plasmid-free cells, also referred to as a plasmid addiction system. Binds to and blocks the activity of CcdB; will also remove bound CcdB protein from the CcdB-GyrA complex by forming a CcdA-CcdB complex, a process termed rejuvenation. Functions as a transcriptional corepressor for the ccdAB operon, repression also requires CcdB (By similarity). From Escherichia coli
   4715..5017    +  CDS            ccdB: CCDB_ECOLI - Also known as G, letB, letD. Experimental evidence at protein level: Swiss-Prot protein existence level 1. Toxic component of a type II toxin-antitoxin (TA) system, functioning in plasmid maintainence. Responsible for the post- segregational killing (PSK) of plasmid-free cells, also referred to as a plasmid addiction system. Half-life of over 2 hours. Cell killing by CcdB is accompanied by filamentation, defects in chromosome and plasmid segregation, defects in cell division, formation of anucleate cells, decreased DNA synthesis and plasmid loss. Interferes with the activity of DN
   5061..5185    -  protein_bind   attR2: mutant version of attR; recombination site for the Gateway® LR reaction LR Clonase™
   5189..5216    +  misc_feature   MCS (fragment): pBluescript multiple cloning site
   5217..5933    +  CDS            ECFP: ECFP is a basic (constitutively fluorescent) cyan fluorescent protein published in 1996, derived from Aequorea victoria. It has low acid sensitivity.
   5952..6199    +  terminator     CYC1 terminator: S. cerevisiae CYC1; transcription terminator for CYC1
   6218..6236    -  promoter       T7 promoter: promoter for bacteriophage T7 RNA polymerase
   6244..6399    +  CDS            lacZα (fragment): LacZα fragment of β-galactosidase; lacZ fragment
   6407..6862    +  rep_origin     f1 ori (sequence partly withheld): f1 bacteriophage origin of replication; arrow indicates direction of (+) strand synthesis
   6863..6915    -  misc_feature   bom (fragment): basis of mobility region from pBR322
   6945..7022    +  CDS            YO192_YEAST (fragment): Experimental evidence at protein level: Swiss-Prot protein existence level 1. From Saccharomyces cerevisiae (strain ATCC 204508 / S288c) (Baker's yeast).
   7162..7566    +  promoter       LEU2 promoter: S. cerevisiae LEU2
   7579..8673    +  CDS            LEU2: 3-isopropylmalate dehydrogenase, required for leucine biosynthesis; S. cerevisiae LEU2; yeast auxotrophic marker
   9035..9136    -  CDS            NFS1 (fragment): NFS1_YEAST - Also known as SPL1 From Saccharomyces cerevisiae (strain ATCC 204508 / S288c) (Baker's yeast).
   9149..9199    -  misc_feature   bom (fragment): basis of mobility region from pBR322
   9301..1       -  CDS            rop (fragment) (across the origin): Rop protein, which maintains plasmids at low copy number; rop
>Addgene plasmid #14170 | pAG415GPD-ccdB-ECFP | depositor full sequence | sequence record 7833 | Author sequence
GACGAAAGGGCCTCGTGATACGCCTATTTTTATAGGTTAATGTCATGATAATAATGGTTTCTTAGGACGG
ATCGCTTGCCTGTAACTTACACGCGCCTCGTATCTTTTAATGATGGAATAATTTGGGAATTTACTCTGTG
TTTATTTATTTTTATGTTTTGTATTTGGATTTTAGAAAGTAAATAAAGAAGGTAGAAGAGTTACGGAATG
AAGAAAAAAAAATAAACAAAGGTTTAAAAAATTTCAACAAAAAGCGTACTTTACATATATATTTATTAGA
CAAGAAAAGCAGATTAAATAGATATACATTCGATTAACGATAAGTAAAATGTAAAATCACAGGATTTTCG
TGTGTGGTCTTCTACACAGACAAGATGAAACAATTCGGCATTAATACCTGAGAGCAGGAAGAGCAAGATA
AAAGGTAGTATTTGTTGGCGATCCCCCTAGAGTCTTTTACATCTTCGGAAAACAAAAACTATTTTTTCTT
TAATTTCTTTTTTTACTTTCTATTTTTAATTTATATATTTATATTAAAAAATTTAAATTATAATTATTTT
TATAGCACGTGATGAAAAGGACCCAGGTGGCACTTTTCGGGGAAATGTGCGCGGAACCCCTATTTGTTTA
TTTTTCTAAATACATTCAAATATGTATCCGCTCATGAGACAATAACCCTGATAAATGCTTCAATAATATT
GAAAAAGGAAGAGTATGAGTATTCAACATTTCCGTGTCGCCCTTATTCCCTTTTTTGCGGCATTTTGCCT
TCCTGTTTTTGCTCACCCAGAAACGCTGGTGAAAGTAAAAGATGCTGAAGATCAGTTGGGTGCACGAGTG
GGTTACATCGAACTGGATCTCAACAGCGGTAAGATCCTTGAGAGTTTTCGCCCCGAAGAACGTTTTCCAA
TGATGAGCACTTTTAAAGTTCTGCTATGTGGCGCGGTATTATCCCGTATTGACGCCGGGCAAGAGCAACT
CGGTCGCCGCATACACTATTCTCAGAATGACTTGGTTGAGTACTCACCAGTCACAGAAAAGCATCTTACG
GATGGCATGACAGTAAGAGAATTATGCAGTGCTGCCATAACCATGAGTGATAACACTGCGGCCAACTTAC
TTCTGACAACGATCGGAGGACCGAAGGAGCTAACCGCTTTTTTGCACAACATGGGGGATCATGTAACTCG
CCTTGATCGTTGGGAACCGGAGCTGAATGAAGCCATACCAAACGACGAGCGTGACACCACGATGCCTGTA
GCAATGGCAACAACGTTGCGCAAACTATTAACTGGCGAACTACTTACTCTAGCTTCCCGGCAACAATTAA
TAGACTGGATGGAGGCGGATAAAGTTGCAGGACCACTTCTGCGCTCGGCCCTTCCGGCTGGCTGGTTTAT
TGCTGATAAATCTGGAGCCGGTGAGCGTGGGTCTCGCGGTATCATTGCAGCACTGGGGCCAGATGGTAAG
CCCTCCCGTATCGTAGTTATCTACACGACGGGGAGTCAGGCAACTATGGATGAACGAAATAGACAGATCG
CTGAGATAGGTGCCTCACTGATTAAGCATTGGTAACTGTCAGACCAAGTTTACTCATATATACTTTAGAT
TGATTTAAAACTTCATTTTTAATTTAAAAGGATCTAGGTGAAGATCCTTTTTGATAATCTCATGACCAAA
ATCCCTTAACGTGAGTTTTCGTTCCACTGAGCGTCAGACCCCGTAGAAAAGATCAAAGGATCTTCTTGAG
ATCCTTTTTTTCTGCGCGTAATCTGCTGCTTGCAAACAAAAAAACCACCGCTACCAGCGGTGGTTTGTTT
GCCGGATCAAGAGCTACCAACTCTTTTTCCGAAGGTAACTGGCTTCAGCAGAGCGCAGATACCAAATACT
GTCCTTCTAGTGTAGCCGTAGTTAGGCCACCACTTCAAGAACTCTGTAGCACCGCCTACATACCTCGCTC
TGCTAATCCTGTTACCAGTGGCTGCTGCCAGTGGCGATAAGTCGTGTCTTACCGGGTTGGACTCAAGACG
ATAGTTACCGGATAAGGCGCAGCGGTCGGGCTGAACGGGGGGTTCGTGCACACAGCCCAGCTTGGAGCGA
ACGACCTACACCGAACTGAGATACCTACAGCGTGAGCTATGAGAAAGCGCCACGCTTCCCGAAGGGAGAA
AGGCGGACAGGTATCCGGTAAGCGGCAGGGTCGGAACAGGAGAGCGCACGAGGGAGCTTCCAGGGGGAAA
CGCCTGGTATCTTTATAGTCCTGTCGGGTTTCGCCACCTCTGACTTGAGCGTCGATTTTTGTGATGCTCG
TCAGGGGGGCGGAGCCTATGGAAAAACGCCAGCAACGCGGCCTTTTTACGGTTCCTGGCCTTTTGCTGGC
CTTTTGCTCACATGTTCTTTCCTGCGTTATCCCCTGATTCTGTGGATAACCGTATTACCGCCTTTGAGTG
AGCTGATACCGCTCGCCGCAGCCGAACGACCGAGCGCAGCGAGTCAGTGAGCGAGGAAGCGGAAGAGCGC
CCAATACGCAAACCGCCTCTCCCCGCGCGTTGGCCGATTCATTAATGCAGCTGGCACGACAGGTTTCCCG
ACTGGAAAGCGGGCAGTGAGCGCAACGCAATTAATGTGAGTTACCTCACTCATTAGGCACCCCAGGCTTT
ACACTTTATGCTTCCGGCTCCTATGTTGTGTGGAATTGTGAGCGGATAACAATTTCACACAGGAAACAGC
TATGACCATGATTACGCCAAGCGCGCAATTAACCCTCACTAAAGGGAACAAAAGCTGGAGCTCTTCGAGT
TTATCATTATCAATACTCGCCATTTCAAAGAATACGTAAATAATTAATAGTAGTGATTTTCCTAACTTTA
TTTAGTCAAAAAATTAGCCTTTTAATTCTGCTGTAACCCGTACATGCCCAAAATAGGGGGCGGGTTACAC
AGAATATATAACACCGAAGGTGCCTGGGTGAACAGGTTTATTCCTGGCATCCACTAAATATAATGGAGCC
CGCTTTTTAAGCTGGCATCCAGAAAAAAAAAGAATCCCAGCACCAAAATATTGTTTTCTTCACCAACCAT
CAGTTCATAGGTCCATTCTCTTAGCGCAACTACAGAGAACAGGGGCACAAACAGGCAAAAAACGGGCACA
ACCTCAATGGAGTGATGCAACCTGCCTGGAGTAAATGATGACACAAGGCAATTGACCCACGCATGTATCT
ATCTCATTTTCTTACACCTTCTATTACCTTCTGCTCTCTCTGATTTGGAAAAAGCTGAAAAAAAAGGTTG
AAACCAGTTCCCTGAAATTATTCCCCTACTTGACTAATAAGTATATAAAGACGGTAGGTATTGATTGTAA
TTCTGTAAATCTATTTCTTAAACTTCTTAAATTCTACTTTTATAGTTAGTCTTTTTTTTAGTTTTAAAAC
ACCAGAACTTAGTTTCGACGGATTCTAGAACTAGTGGATCCCCCATCACAAGTTTGTACAAAAAAGCTGA
ACGAGAAACGTAAAATGATATAAATATCAATATATTAAATTAGATTTTGCATAAAAAACAGACTACATAA
TACTGTAAAACACAACATATCCAGTCACTATGGCGGCCGCATTAGGCACCCCAGGCTTTACACTTTATGC
TTCCGGCTCGTATAATGTGTGGATTTTGAGTTAGGATCCGTCGAGATTTTCAGGAGCTAAGGAAGCTAAA
ATGGAGAAAAAAATCACTGGATATACCACCGTTGATATATCCCAATGGCATCGTAAAGAACATTTTGAGG
CATTTCAGTCAGTTGCTCAATGTACCTATAACCAGACCGTTCAGCTGGATATTACGGCCTTTTTAAAGAC
CGTAAAGAAAAATAAGCACAAGTTTTATCCGGCCTTTATTCACATTCTTGCCCGCCTGATGAATGCTCAT
CCGGAATTCCGTATGGCAATGAAAGACGGTGAGCTGGTGATATGGGATAGTGTTCACCCTTGTTACACCG
TTTTCCATGAGCAAACTGAAACGTTTTCATCGCTCTGGAGTGAATACCACGACGATTTCCGGCAGTTTCT
ACACATATATTCGCAAGATGTGGCGTGTTACGGTGAAAACCTGGCCTATTTCCCTAAAGGGTTTATTGAG
AATATGTTTTTCGTCTCAGCCAATCCCTGGGTGAGTTTCACCAGTTTTGATTTAAACGTGGCCAATATGG
ACAACTTCTTCGCCCCCGTTTTCACCATGGGCAAATATTATACGCAAGGCGACAAGGTGCTGATGCCGCT
GGCGATTCAGGTTCATCATGCCGTCTGTGATGGCTTCCATGTCGGCAGAATGCTTAATGAATTACAACAG
TACTGCGATGAGTGGCAGGGCGGGGCGTAAACGCCGCGTGGATCCGGCTTACTAAAAGCCAGATAACAGT
ATGCGTATTTGCGCGCTGATTTTTGCGGTATAAGAATATATACTGATATGTATACCCGAAGTATGTCAAA
AAGAGGTATGCTATGAAGCAGCGTATTACAGTGACAGTTGACAGCGACAGCTATCAGTTGCTCAAGGCAT
ATATGATGTCAATATCTCCGGTCTGGTAAGCACAACCATGCAGAATGAAGCCCGTCGTCTGCGTGCCGAA
CGCTGGAAAGCGGAAAATCAGGAAGGGATGGCTGAGGTCGCCCGGTTTATTGAAATGAACGGCTCTTTTG
CTGACGAGAACAGGGGCTGGTGAAATGCAGTTTAAGGTTTACACCTATAAAAGAGAGAGCCGTTATCGTC
TGTTTGTGGATGTACAGAGTGATATTATTGACACGCCCGGGCGACGGATGGTGATCCCCCTGGCCAGTGC
ACGTCTGCTGTCAGATAAAGTCTCCCGTGAACTTTACCCGGTGGTGCATATCGGGGATGAAAGCTGGCGC
ATGATGACCACCGATATGGCCAGTGTGCCGGTCTCCGTTATCGGGGAAGAAGTGGCTGATCTCAGCCACC
GCGAAAATGACATCAAAAACGCCATTAACCTGATGTTCTGGGGAATATAAATGTCAGGCTCCCTTATACA
CAGCCAGTCTGCAGGTCGACCATAGTGACTGGATATGTTGTGTTTTACAGTATTATGTAGTCTGTTTTTT
ATGCAAAATCTAATTTAATATATTGATATTTATATCATTTTACGTTTCTCGTTCAGCTTTCTTGTACAAA
GTGGTGATGGGCTGCAGGAATTCGATATCAAGCTTAATGGTGAGCAAGGGCGAGGAGCTGTTCACCGGGG
TGGTGCCCATCCTGGTCGAGCTGGACGGCGACGTAAACGGCCACAAGTTCAGCGTGTCCGGCGAGGGCGA
GGGCGATGCCACCTACGGCAAGCTGACCCTGAAGTTCATCTGCACCACCGGCAAGCTGCCCGTGCCCTGG
CCCACCCTCGTGACCACCCTGACCTGGGGCGTGCAGTGCTTCAGCCGCTACCCCGACCACATGAAGCAGC
ACGACTTCTTCAAGTCCGCCATGCCCGAAGGCTACGTCCAGGAGCGCACCATCTTCTTCAAGGACGACGG
CAACTACAAGACCCGCGCCGAGGTGAAGTTCGAGGGCGACACCCTGGTGAACCGCATCGAGCTGAAGGGC
ATCGACTTCAAGGAGGACGGCAACATCCTGGGGCACAAGCTGGAGTACAACTACATCAGCCACAACGTCT
ATATCACCGCCGACAAGCAGAAGAACGGCATCAAGGCCAACTTCAAGATCCGCCACAACATCGAGGACGG
CAGCGTGCAGCTCGCCGACCACTACCAGCAGAACACCCCCATCGGCGACGGCCCCGTGCTGCTGCCCGAC
AACCACTACCTGAGCACCCAGTCCGCCCTGAGCAAAGACCCCAACGAGAAGCGCGATCACATGGTCCTGC
TGGAGTTCGTGACCGCCGCCGGGATCACTCTCGGCATGGACGAGCTGTACAAGCTGTACAAGTAACTCGA
GTCATGTAATTAGTTATGTCACGCTTACATTCACGCCCTCCCCCCACATCCGCTCTAACCGAAAAGGAAG
GAGTTAGACAACCTGAAGTCTAGGTCCCTATTTATTTTTTTATAGTTATGTTAGTATTAAGAACGTTATT
TATATTTCAAATTTTTCTTTTTTTTCTGTACAGACGCGTGTACGCATGTAACATTATACTGAAAACCTTG
CTTGAGAAGGTTTTGGGACGCTCGAAGGCTTTAATTTGCGGCCGGTACCCAATTCGCCCTATAGTGAGTC
GTATTACGCGCGCTCACTGGCCGTCGTTTTACAACGTCGTGACTGGGAAAACCCTGGCGTTACCCAACTT
AATCGCCTTGCAGCACATCCCCCTTTCGCCAGCTGGCGTAATAGCGAAGAGGCCCGCACCGATCGCCCTT
CCCAACAGTTGCGCAGCCTGAATGGCGAATGGCGCG
[124 nt withheld, positions 6407-6530]
C
[91 nt withheld, positions 6532-6622]
A
[49 nt withheld, positions 6624-6672]
CCTTTGACGTTGGAGTCCACGTTCTTT
[37 nt withheld, positions 6700-6736]
ACCCTATCTCGGTCTATTCTTTTGATTTATAAGGGATTTTGCCGATTTCGGCCTATTGGTTAAAAAATGA
GCTGATTTAACAAAAATTTAACGCGAATTTTAACAAAATATTAACGTTTACAATTTCCTGATGCGGTATT
TTCTCCTTACGCATCTGTGCGGTATTTCACACCGCATATCGACGGTCGAGGAGAACTTCTAGTATATCCA
CATACCTAATATTATTGCCTTATTAAAAATGGAATCCCAACAATTACATCAAAATCCACATTCTCTTCAA
AATCAATTGTCCTGTACTTCCTTGTTCATGTGTGTTCAAAAACGTTATATTTATAGGATAATTATACTCT
ATTTCTCAACAAGTAATTGGTTGTTTGGCCGAGCGGTCTAAGGCGCCTGATTCAAGAAATATCTTGACCG
CAGTTAACTGTGGGAATACTCAGGTATCGTAAGATGCAAGAGTTCGAATCTCTTAGCAACCATTATTTTT
TTCCTCAACATAACGAGAACACACAGGGGCGCTATCGCACAGAATCAAATTCGATGACTGGAAATTTTTT
GTTAATTTCAGAGGTCGCCTGACGCATATACCTTTTTCAACTGAAAAATTGGGAGAAAAAGGAAAGGTGA
GAGGCCGGAACCGGCTTTTCATATAGAATAGAGAAGCGTTCATGACTAAATGCTTGCATCACAATACTTG
AAGTTGACAATATTATTTAAGGACCTATTGTTTTTTCCAATAGGTGGTTAGCAATCGTCTTACTTTCTAA
CTTTTCTTACCTTTTACATTTCAGCAATATATATATATATTTCAAGGATATACCATTCTAATGTCTGCCC
CTATGTCTGCCCCTAAGAAGATCGTCGTTTTGCCAGGTGACCACGTTGGTCAAGAAATCACAGCCGAAGC
CATTAAGGTTCTTAAAGCTATTTCTGATGTTCGTTCCAATGTCAAGTTCGATTTCGAAAATCATTTAATT
GGTGGTGCTGCTATCGATGCTACAGGTGTCCCACTTCCAGATGAGGCGCTGGAAGCCTCCAAGAAGGTTG
ATGCCGTTTTGTTAGGTGCTGTGGGTGGTCCTAAATGGGGTACCGGTAGTGTTAGACCTGAACAAGGTTT
ACTAAAAATCCGTAAAGAACTTCAATTGTACGCCAACTTAAGACCATGTAACTTTGCATCCGACTCTCTT
TTAGACTTATCTCCAATCAAGCCACAATTTGCTAAAGGTACTGACTTCGTTGTTGTCAGAGAATTAGTGG
GAGGTATTTACTTTGGTAAGAGAAAGGAAGACGATGGTGATGGTGTCGCTTGGGATAGTGAACAATACAC
CGTTCCAGAAGTGCAAAGAATCACAAGAATGGCCGCTTTCATGGCCCTACAACATGAGCCACCATTGCCT
ATTTGGTCCTTGGATAAAGCTAATGTTTTGGCCTCTTCAAGATTATGGAGAAAAACTGTGGAGGAAACCA
TCAAGAACGAATTCCCTACATTGAAGGTTCAACATCAATTGATTGATTCTGCCGCCATGATCCTAGTTAA
GAACCCAACCCACCTAAATGGTATTATAATCACCAGCAACATGTTTGGTGATATCATCTCCGATGAAGCC
TCCGTTATCCCAGGTTCCTTGGGTTTGTTGCCATCTGCGTCCTTGGCCTCTTTGCCAGACAAGAACACCG
CATTTGGTTTGTACGAACCATGCCACGGTTCTGCTCCAGATTTGCCAAAGAATAAGGTTGACCCTATCGC
CACTATCTTGTCTGCTGCAATGATGTTGAAATTGTCATTGAACTTGCCTGAAGAAGGTAAGGCCATTGAA
GATGCAGTTAAAAAGGTTTTGGATGCAGGTATCAGAACTGGTGATTTAGGTGGTTCCAACAGTACCACCG
AAGTCGGTGATGCTGTCGCCGAAGAAGTTAAGAAAATCCTTGCTTAAAAAGATTCTCTTTTTTTATGATA
TTTGTACATAAACTTTATAAATGAAATTCATAATAGAAACGACACGAAATTACAAAATGGAATATGTTCA
TAGGGTAGACGAAACTATATACGCAATCTACATACATTTATCAAGAAGGAGAAAAAGGAGGATAGTAAAG
GAATACAGGTAAGCAAATTGATACTAATGGCTCAACGTGATAAGGAAAAAGAATTGCACTTTAACATTAA
TATTGACAAGGAGGAGGGCACCACACAAAAAGTTAGGTGTAACAGAAAATCATGAAACTACGATTCCTAA
TTTGATATTGGAGGATTTTCTCTAAAAAAAAAAAAATACAACAAATAAAAAACACTCAATGACCTGACCA
TTTGATGGAGTTTAAGTCAATACCTTCTTGAACCATTTCCCATAATGGTGAAAGTTCCCTCAAGAATTTT
ACTCTGTCAGAAACGGCCTTACGACGTAGTCGATATGGTGCACTCTCAGTACAATCTGCTCTGATGCCGC
ATAGTTAAGCCAGCCCCGACACCCGCCAACACCCGCTGACGCGCCCTGACGGGCTTGTCTGCTCCCGGCA
TCCGCTTACAGACAAGCTGTGACCGTCTCCGGGAGCTGCATGTGTCAGAGGTTTTCACCGTCATCACCGA
AACGCGCGA
