>Addgene plasmid #14170 | pAG415GPD-ccdB-ECFP | addgene partial sequence | sequence record 20475 | 14170 with pRS_marker
CGTCGTTAAGGCCGTTTCTGACAGAGTAAAATTCTTGAGGGAACTTTCACCATTATGGGAAATGGTTCAA
GAAGGTATTGACTTAAACTCCATCAAATGGTCAGGTCATTGAGTGTTTTTTATTTGTTGTATTTTTTTTT
TTTTAGAGAAAATCCTCCAATATATAAATTAGGAATCATAGTTTCATGATTTTCTGTTACACCTAACTTT
TTGTGTGGTGCCCTCCTCCTTGTCAATATTAATGTTAAAGTGCAATTCTTTTTCCTTATCACGTTGAGCC
ATTAGTATCAATTTGCTTACCTGTATTCCTTTACATCCTCCTTTTTCTCCTTCTTGATAAATGTATGTAG
ATTGCGTATATAGTTTCGTCTACCCTATGAACATATTCCATTTTGTAATTTCGTGTCGTTTCTATTATGA
ATTTCATTTATAAAGTTTATGTACAAATATCATAAAAAAAGAGAATCTTTTTAAGCAAGGATTTTCTTAA
CTTCTTCGGCGACAGCATCACCGACTTCGGTGGTACTGTTGGAACCACCTAAATCACCAGTTCTGATACC
TGCATCCAAAACCTTTTTAACTGCATCTTCAATGGCCTTACCTTCTTCAGGCAAGTTCAATGACAATTTC
AACATCATTGCAGCAGACAAGATAGTGGCGATAGGGTTGACCTTATTCTTTGGCAAATCTGGAGCAGAAC
CGTGGCATGGTTCGTACAAACCAAATGCGGTGTTCTTGTCTGGCAAGAGGC
