>Addgene plasmid #14170 | pAG415GPD-ccdB-ECFP | addgene partial sequence | sequence record 20476 | 14170 with GW5
GGGGTGCCTAATGCGGCCGCCATAGTGACTGGATATGTTGTGTTTTACAGTATTATGTAGTCTGTTTTTT
ATGCAAAATCTAATTTAATATATTGATATTTATATCATTTTACGTTTCTCGTTCAGCTTTTTTGTACAAA
CTTGTGATGGGGGATCCACTAGTTCTAGAATCCGTCGAAACTAAGTTCTGGTGTTTTAAAACTAAAAAAA
AGACTAACTATAAAAGTAGAATTTAAGAAGTTTAAGAAATAGATTTACAGAATTACAATCAATACCTACC
GTCTTTATATACTTATTAGTCAAGTAGGGGAATAATTTCAGGGAACTGGTTTCAACCTTTTTTTTCAGCT
TTTTCCAAATCAGAGAGAGCAGAAGGTAATAGAAGGTGTAAGAAAATGAGATAGATACATGCGTGGGTCA
ATTGCCTTGTGTCATCATTTACTCCAGGCAGGTTGCATCACTCCATTGAGGTTGTGCCCGTTTTTTGCCT
GTTTGTGCCCCTGTTCTCTGTAGTTGCGCTAAGAGAATGGACCTATGAACTGATGGTTGGTGAAGAAAAC
AATATTTTGGTGCTGGGATTCTTTTTTTTTCTGGATGCCAGCTTAAAAAGCGGGCTCCATTATATTTAGT
GGATGCCAGGAATAAACTGTTCACCCAGACACCTACGATGTTATATATTCTGTGTAACCCGCCCCCTATT
TTGGGCATGTACGGGTTACAGCA
