>Addgene plasmid #14170 | pAG415GPD-ccdB-ECFP | addgene partial sequence | sequence record 20477 | 14170 with GW3
GGGGAGAAGTGGCTGATCTCAGCCACCGCGAAAATGACATCAAAAACGCCATTAACCTGATGTTCTGGGG
AATATAAATGTCAGGCTCCCTTATACACAGCCAGTCTGCAGGTCGACCATAGTGACTGGATATGTTGTGT
TTTACAGTATTATGTAGTCTGTTTTTTATGCAAAATCTAATTTAATATATTGATATTTATATCATTTTAC
GTTTCTCGTTCAGCTTTCTTGTACAAAGTGGTGATGGGCTGCAGGAATTCGATATCAAGCTTAATGGTGA
GCAAGGGCGAGGAGCTGTTCACCGGGGTGGTGCCCATCCTGGTCGAGCTGGACGGCGACGTAAACGGCCA
CAAGTTCAGCGTGTCCGGCGAGGGCGAGGGCGATGCCACCTACGGCAAGCTGACCCTGAAGTTCATCTGC
ACCACCGGCAAGCTGCCCGTGCCCTGGCCCACCCTCGTGACCACCCTGACCTGGGGCGTGCAGTGCTTCA
GCCGCTACCCCGACCACATGAAGCAGCACGACTTCTTCAAGTCCGCCATGCCCGAAGGCTACGTCCAGGA
GCGCACCATCTTCTTCAAGGACGACGGCAACTACAAGACCCGCGCCGAGGTGAAGTTCGAGGGCGACACC
CTGGTGAACCGCATCGAGCTGAAGGGCATCGACTTCAAGGAGGACGGCAACATCCTGGGGCACAAGCTGG
AGTACAACTACATCAGCCACAACGTCTATATCAC
